>Addgene plasmid #19822 | pCAG-RFP-int | addgene partial sequence | sequence record 25589 | DsRed1-C 5'-AGCTGGACATCACCTCCCACAACG-3'
ANANATGNGGACAGTAGAGCGCACCGAGGGCCGCCACCACCTGTTCCTGTAATTAATTAACAGGTAAGTG
CGATCGCTCGAGACGCGTTCCTGACCATTCATCCTCTTTCTTTTTCCTGCAGGCTTGTGGAAGAAATGGG
ACCCTGCTGCTGCTGGAGACGGCCACTGCTCCCTGAGTGTCCCGTCCCTGGGGCTCCTGCTTCCCCATCC
CGGAGTTCTCCTGCTCCCCACCTCCTGTCGTCCTGCCTGGCCTCCAGCCCGAGTCGTCATCCCCGGAGTC
CCTATACAGAGGTCCTGCCATGGAACCTTCCCCTCCCCGTGCGCTCTGGGGACTGAGCCCATGACACCAA
ACCTGCCCCTTGGCTGCTCTCGGACTCCCTACCCCAACCCCAGGGACTGCAGGTTGTGCCCTGTGGCTGC
CTGCACCCCAGGAAAGGAGGGGGCTCAGGCCATCCAGCCACCACCTACAGCCCAGTGGGGTCGAGGAATT
CACTCCTCAGGTGCAGGCTGCCTATCAGAAGGTGGTGGCTGGTGTGGCCAATGCCCTGGCTCACAAATAC
CACTGAGATCTTTTTCCCTCTGCCAAAAATTATGGGGACATCATGAAGCCCCTTGAGCATCTGACTTCTG
GCTAATAAAGGAAATTTATTTTCATTGCANGANNGTGTTGNANTTTTTTGTGTCTCTCACTCGGAAGGAA
ATATGGGAGGGCAAATCNTTNAAANCAAAAANATTNTTTTTNNNTTNAANNTTGGNNANAGANCCNAATG
NGNGGCTGCNAAAAAAAGGGTGGTTAAAAAAGNTCTCANTNATNA
