[The description below was written by a language model from this plasmid's Addgene catalogue record.]
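Description:
pCAG-RFP-int is an empty mammalian expression and RNAi vector built on the pZ/AP backbone, with a recorded backbone size of about 6.3 kb. It is maintained in E. coli as a high-copy plasmid under ampicillin selection. The record does not name the origin of replication, and it lists no mammalian selection marker. No feature table is provided, so the internal layout can only be inferred from the catalogue fields and the plasmid name.

The name suggests a CAG promoter, the strong composite CMV enhancer/chicken beta-actin promoter widely used for constitutive expression in mammalian cells. This would drive a red fluorescent protein together with an intron ("int"), although the record does not spell out these elements or say which RFP variant is used. The vector is deposited without an insert. It has AsiSI and MluI cloning sites, both preserved after cloning, for restriction-based insertion of a user-supplied sequence. Given the RNAi classification and the associated work on fluorescent indicators for conditional miRNA expression, these sites are most plausibly meant to receive an artificial miRNA hairpin. If the hairpin sits within the intron, as the name hints, the silencing RNA would be processed from the same transcript that encodes the fluorescent protein. Red fluorescence would then mark the cells expressing the miRNA. The exact position of the cloning sites relative to the RFP and intron is not stated, nor is any recombinase-dependent switching element that might make expression conditional.

The vector is typically a starting point for building miRNA-based gene knockdown constructs with a fluorescent readout in mammalian cells.
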