Addgene plasmid #19822: pCAG-RFP-int
Purpose: (Empty Backbone)
Depositing lab: Zuoshang Xu. Depositing organization: University of Massachusetts, Worcester. Publication: A construct with fluorescent indicators for conditional expression of miRNA. Qiu L, Wang H, Xia X, Zhou H, Xu Z. BMC Biotechnol. 2008 Oct 7;8:77. doi: 10.1186/1472-6750-8-77. PubMed 18840295.
Backbone
  Vector backbone: pZ/AP
  Backbone size (bp): 6300
  Vector type: Mammalian Expression, RNAi
Growth in bacteria
  Bacterial resistance: Ampicillin, 100 μg/mL
  Growth temperature: 37°C
  Growth strain: DH5alpha
  Copy number: High Copy
Gene/Insert
  Gene/Insert name: empty vector
  Cloning method: Restriction Enzyme; 5′ cloning site AsiSI (not destroyed); 3′ cloning site MluI (not destroyed)
  Sequencing primers: 5′ GCTGGACATCACCTCCCACAACG; 3′ ACAGGAGGTGGGGAGCAGGAGA
Terms and licenses: Academic/Nonprofit Terms; Industry Terms: Not Available to Industry
How to cite: pCAG-RFP-int was a gift from Zuoshang Xu (Addgene plasmid # 19822 ; http://n2t.net/addgene:19822 ; RRID:Addgene_19822)
